>Addgene plasmid #210984 | pHTN-HaloTag_SMCR8:1-937 | addgene full sequence | sequence record 423323 | Addgene NGS Result
TCAATATTGGCCATTAGCCATATTATTCATTGGTTATATAGCATAAATCAATATTGGCTATTGGCCATTG
CATACGTTGTATCTATATCATAATATGTACATTTATATTGGCTCATGTCCAATATGACCGCCATGTTGGC
ATTGATTATTGACTAGTTATTAATAGTAATCAATTACGGGGTCATTAGTTCATAGCCCATATATGGAGTT
CCGCGTTACATAACTTACGGTAAATGGCCCGCCTGGCTGACCGCCCAACGACCCCCGCCCATTGACGTCA
ATAATGACGTATGTTCCCATAGTAACGCCAATAGGGACTTTCCATTGACGTCAATGGGTGGAGTATTTAC
GGTAAACTGCCCACTTGGCAGTACATCAAGTGTATCATATGCCAAGTCCGCCCCCTATTGACGTCAATGA
CGGTAAATGGCCCGCCTGGCATTATGCCCAGTACATGACCTTACGGGACTTTCCTACTTGGCAGTACATC
TACGTATTAGTCATCGCTATTACCATGGTGATGCGGTTTTGGCAGTACACCAATGGGCGTGGATAGCGGT
TTGACTCACGGGGATTTCCAAGTCTCCACCCCATTGACGTCAATGGGAGTTTGTTTTGGCACCAAAATCA
ACGGGACTTTCCAAAATGTCGTAATAACCCCGCCCCGTTGACGCAAATGGGCGGTAGGCGTGTACGGTGG
GAGGTCTATATAAGCAGAGCTGGTTTAGTGAACCGTCAGATCACTAGAAGCTTTATTGCGGTAGTTTATC
ACAGTTAAATTGCTAACGCAGTCAGTGCTTCTGACACAACAGTCTCGAACTTAAGCTGCAGAAGTTGGTC
GTGAGGCACTGGGCAGGTAAGTATCAAGGTTACAAGACAGGTTTAAGGAGACCAATAGAAACTGGGCTTG
TCGAGACAGAGAAGACTCTTGCGTTTCTGATAGGCACCTATTGGTCTTACTGACATCCACTTTGCCTTTC
TCTCCACAGGTGTCCACTCCCAGTTCAATTACAGCTCTTAAGGCTAGAGTATTAATACGACTCACTATAG
GGCTAGCAAAGCCACCATGGCAGAAATCGGTACTGGCTTTCCATTCGACCCCCATTATGTGGAAGTCCTG
GGCGAGCGCATGCACTACGTCGATGTTGGTCCGCGCGATGGCACCCCTGTGCTGTTCCTGCACGGTAACC
CGACCTCCTCCTACGTGTGGCGCAACATCATCCCGCATGTTGCACCGACCCATCGCTGCATTGCTCCAGA
CCTGATCGGTATGGGCAAATCCGACAAACCAGACCTGGGTTATTTCTTCGACGACCACGTCCGCTTCATG
GATGCCTTCATCGAAGCCCTGGGTCTGGAAGAGGTCGTCCTGGTCATTCACGACTGGGGCTCCGCTCTGG
GTTTCCACTGGGCCAAGCGCAATCCAGAGCGCGTCAAAGGTATTGCATTTATGGAGTTCATCCGCCCTAT
CCCGACCTGGGACGAATGGCCAGAATTTGCCCGCGAGACCTTCCAGGCCTTCCGCACCACCGACGTCGGC
CGCAAGCTGATCATCGATCAGAACGTTTTTATCGAGGGTACGCTGCCGATGGGTGTCGTCCGCCCGCTGA
CTGAAGTCGAGATGGACCATTACCGCGAGCCGTTCCTGAATCCTGTTGACCGCGAGCCACTGTGGCGCTT
CCCAAACGAGCTGCCAATCGCCGGTGAGCCAGCGAACATCGTCGCGCTGGTCGAAGAATACATGGACTGG
CTGCACCAGTCCCCTGTCCCGAAGCTGCTGTTCTGGGGCACCCCAGGCGTTCTGATCCCACCGGCCGAAG
CCGCTCGCCTGGCCAAAAGCCTGCCTAACTGCAAGGCTGTGGACATCGGCCCGGGTCTGAATCTGCTGCA
AGAAGACAACCCGGACCTGATCGGCAGCGAGATCGCGCGCTGGCTGTCGACGCTCGAGATTTCCGGCGAG
CCAACCACTGAGGATCTGTACTTTCAGAGCGATAACGCGATCGCTTCCGAATTCATGATCAGCGCCCCTG
ACGTAGTGGCCTTCACCAAAGAGGAAGAGTATGAAGAAGAGCCTTACAATGAGCCGGCCCTGCCTGAGGA
GTACTCGGTGCCGCTCTTCCCCTTCGCCAGTCAGGGTGCTAACCCCTGGTCAAAACTGTCCGGGGCCAAG
TTTTCGAGGGACTTCATTCTTATTTCCGAGTTCTCTGAGCAGGTGGGACCCCAACCCTTACTGACCATCC
CCAATGACACCAAAGTTTTTGGCACTTTTGATCTCAATTACTTCTCCCTGCGTATCATGTCTGTGGATTA
CCAGGCTTCCTTCGTGGGCCATCCTCCTGGATCTGCCTACCCCAAGCTGAACTTCGTGGAGGACTCCAAG
GTGGTGCTGGGAGATTCTAAGGAGGGCGCCTTTGCATACGTGCACCACCTTACCCTATACGACCTGGAGG
CCCGTGGCTTCGTGAGGCCGTTTTGCATGGCTTATATCTCTGCAGACCAGCATAAAATCATGCAGCAGTT
CCAGGAGCTTTCAGCCGAATTTTCCAGAGCTTCTGAGTGCTTGAAGACTGGCAACAGGAAGGCATTTGCT
GGGGAACTTGAAAAAAAGCTGAAAGACTTGGATTACACCAGGACAGTGCTACACACAGAAACGGAGATCC
AGAAGAAAGCCAACGACAAAGGCTTTTACTCATCTCAGGCAATTGAGAAAGCCAATGAACTGGCCAGTGT
GGAGAAGTCCATCATTGAACATCAAGACCTGCTGAAGCAGATCCGCTCATACCCTCATCGGAAGTTGAAG
GGGCATGATTTGTGTCCTGGTGAGATGGAGCACATCCAGGATCAGGCCAGCCAGGCATCCACTACCTCTA
ACCCTGATGAGTCTGCCGACACAGACCTTTACACCTGCAGACCAGCCTACACCCCAAAACTTATCAAAGC
AAAGTCCACCAAGTGTTTTGACAAGAAGTTGAAGACCTTGGAGGAGCTCTGTGACACTGAATATTTCACC
CAGACCCTGGCTCAGCTCAGCCACATTGAACACATGTTCAGAGGAGACCTGTGTTACCTCCTGACCAGTC
AGATTGATAGAGCACTTCTAAAACAACAGCATATAACAAACTTTCTCTTTGAAGACTTTGTGGAGGTCGA
TGACAGGATGGTGGAGAAACAAGAAAGCATACCCTCTAAGCCCAGTCAAGACAGGCCGCCTTCCAGTTCT
CTAGAAGAATGCCCAATTCCTAAAGTGTTAATTAGTGTTGGTTCTTACAAGTCCAGTGTGGAGTCTGTGT
TGATCAAGATGGAGCAGGAACTGGGAGATGAGGAGTACAAGGAAGTGGAAGTGACTGAGTTGAGCAGTTT
CGACCCCCAGGAAAACTTGGACTACCTGGATATGGATATGAAAGGGAGTATCAGCAGTGGTGAAAGTATT
GAAGTTTTGGGCACGGAGAAATCCACCTCCGTGCTTTCTAAATCTGACAGCCAGGCAAGCCTCACAGTAC
CATTGAGCCCCCAGGTGGTCCGGAGCAAAGCAGTCAGCCACAGGACCATCAGCGAGGACAGTATTGAAGT
CCTCAGTACCTGCCCCTCTGAGGCCCTCATCCCTGATGACTTTAAGGCCAGCTACCCAAGTGCCATTAAT
GAAGAAGAATCATATCCAGATGGCAATGAAGGAGCCATCCGCTTCCAGGCAAGCATCAGTCCTCCAGAAC
TGGGTGAGACAGAGGAAGGCAGCATAGAAAACACCCCATCACAAATAGACTCCTCCTGCTGTATTGGGAA
GGAGAGCGATGGTCAGTTGGTGCTGCCCTCCACTCCAGCCCACACACACTCTGACGAGGATGGGGTGGTG
AGCAGCCCCCCACAGCGCCACAGGCAGAAGGACCAGGGGTTCCGTGTAGACTTTTCAGTGGAAAATGCCA
ACCCTTCTTCCCGAGACAACAGTTGTGAAGGGTTTCCCGCTTATGAGCTGGACCCGAGCCACCTGCTGGC
TAGCCGGGACATCAGTAAGACCAGCCTGGACAACTACTCAGACACCACCAGCTACGTGAGCAGTGTAGCG
TCCACCAGCTCAGACAGGATCCCCTCTGCTTATCCTGCTGGCCTGTCTTCCGATAGGCATAAAAAGAGGG
CTGGCCAGAACGCCTTAAAATTCATCCGCCAGTACCCCTTTGCCCACCCAGCCATCTACTCCCTGCTCAG
TGGGAGGACACTTGTGGTCCTGGGGGAAGATGAGGCCATAGTCAGGAAACTCGTGACTGCACTGGCTATC
TTTGTCCCCAGCTATGGCTGCTACGCTAAGCCCGTGAAACATTGGGCCTCCTCCCCTTTGCACATTATGG
ATTTTCAGAAGTGGAAGCTTATTGGCTTGCAGAGAGTGGCCTCCCCTGCCGGTGCCGGTACCCTCCATGC
CCTGAGCCGCTACAGCCGCTACACGAGCATCCTGGACCTTGACAACAAAACCCTGCGCTGCCCCCTTTAC
AGAGGCACCCTGGTGCCCCGCCTGGCAGACCACCGCACACAGATCAAGCGGGGCAGCACCTACTACCTGC
ATGTCCAGAGCATGCTCACCCAGCTCTGCTCCAAGGCCTTCCTCTACACCTTCTGCCACCACCTGCACCT
GCCTACCCACGACAAGGAGACAGAGGAGCTGGTAGCCAGCCGCCAGATGAGCTTCCTAAAGCTGACCCTG
GGTCTGGTGAATGAGGATGTTAGGGTGGTCCAGTACCTGGCTGAGCTGCTGAAGCTGCACTACATGCAGG
AATCTCCAGGGACCAGCCACCCCATGCTCAGGTTTGACTATGTCCCCAGCTTTTTGTATAAAATCTGATG
ATCTAGATTTGGGCCCAATTCCTGCAGGATTTTGCGGCCGCTTGCTGAGTTGGCTGCTGCCACCGCTGAG
CAATAACTAGCATAACCCCTTGGCCGCTTCGAGCAGACATGATAAGATACATTGATGAGTTTGGACAAAC
CACAACTAGAATGCAGTGAAAAAAATGCTTTATTTGTGAAATTTGTGATGCTATTGCTTTATTTGTAACC
ATTATAAGCTGCAATAAACAAGTTAACAACAACAATTGCATTCATTTTATGTTTCAGGTTCAGGGGGAGA
TGTGGGAGGTTTTTTTAAGCAAGTAAAACCTCTACAAATGTGGTAAAATCGAATTTTAACAAAATATTAA
CGCTTACAATTTCCTGATGCGGTATTTTCTCCTTACGCATCTGTGCGGTATTTCACACCGCATACGCGGA
TCTGCGCAGCACCATGGCCTGAAATAACCTCTGAAAGAGGAACTTGGTTAGGTACCTTCTGAGGCGGAAA
GAACCAGCTGTGGAATGTGTGTCAGTTAGGGTGTGGAAAGTCCCCAGGCTCCCCAGCAGGCAGAAGTATG
CAAAGCATGCATCTCAATTAGTCAGCAACCAGGTGTGGAAAGTCCCCAGGCTCCCCAGCAGGCAGAAGTA
TGCAAAGCATGCATCTCAATTAGTCAGCAACCATAGTCCCGCCCCTAACTCCGCCCATCCCGCCCCTAAC
TCCGCCCAGTTCCGCCCATTCTCCGCCCCATGGCTGACTAATTTTTTTTATTTATGCAGAGGCCGAGGCC
GCCTCGGCCTCTGAGCTATTCCAGAAGTAGTGAGGAGGCTTTTTTGGAGGCCTAGGCTTTTGCAAAAAGC
TTGATTCTTCTGACACAACAGTCTCGAACTTAAGGCTAGAGCCACCATGATTGAACAAGATGGATTGCAC
GCAGGTTCTCCGGCCGCTTGGGTGGAGAGGCTATTCGGCTATGACTGGGCACAACAGACAATCGGCTGCT
CTGATGCCGCCGTGTTCCGGCTGTCAGCGCAGGGGCGCCCGGTTCTTTTTGTCAAGACCGACCTGTCCGG
TGCCCTGAATGAACTGCAGGACGAGGCAGCGCGGCTATCGTGGCTGGCCACGACGGGCGTTCCTTGCGCA
GCTGTGCTCGACGTTGTCACTGAAGCGGGAAGGGACTGGCTGCTATTGGGCGAAGTGCCGGGGCAGGATC
TCCTGTCATCTCACCTTGCTCCTGCCGAGAAAGTATCCATCATGGCTGATGCAATGCGGCGGCTGCATAC
GCTTGATCCGGCTACCTGCCCATTCGACCACCAAGCGAAACATCGCATCGAGCGAGCACGTACTCGGATG
GAAGCCGGTCTTGTCGATCAGGATGATCTGGACGAAGAGCATCAGGGGCTCGCGCCAGCCGAACTGTTCG
CCAGGCTCAAGGCGCGCATGCCCGACGGCGAGGATCTCGTCGTGACCCATGGCGATGCCTGCTTGCCGAA
TATCATGGTGGAAAATGGCCGCTTTTCTGGATTCATCGACTGTGGCCGGCTGGGTGTGGCGGACCGCTAT
CAGGACATAGCGTTGGCTACCCGTGATATTGCTGAAGAGCTTGGCGGCGAATGGGCTGACCGCTTCCTCG
TGCTTTACGGTATCGCCGCTCCCGATTCGCAGCGCATCGCCTTCTATCGCCTTCTTGACGAGTTCTTCTG
AGCGGGACTCTGGGGTTCGAAATGACCGACCAAGCGACGCCCAACCTGCCATCACGATGGCCGCAATAAA
ATATCTTTATTTTCATTACATCTGTGTGTTGGTTTTTTGTGTGAATCGATAGCGATAAGGATCCTCTTTG
CGCTTGCGTTTTCCCTTGTCCAGATAGCCCAGTAGCTGACATTCATCCGGGGTCAGCACCGTTTCTGCGG
ACTGGCTTTCTACGTAATGGTTTCTTAGACGTCAGGTGGCACTTTTCGGGGAAATGTGCGCGGAACCCCT
ATTTGTTTATTTTTCTAAATACATTCAAATATGTATCCGCTCATGAGACAATAACCCTGATAAATGCTTC
AATAATATTGAAAAAGGAAGAGTATGAGTATTCAACATTTCCGTGTCGCCCTTATTCCCTTTTTTGCGGC
ATTTTGCCTTCCTGTTTTTGCTCACCCAGAAACGCTGGTGAAAGTAAAAGATGCTGAAGATCAGTTGGGT
GCACGAGTGGGTTACATCGAACTGGATCTCAACAGCGGTAAGATCCTTGAGAGTTTTCGCCCCGAAGAAC
GTTTTCCAATGATGAGCACTTTCAAAGTTCTGCTATGTGGCGCGGTATTATCCCGTATTGACGCCGGGCA
AGAGCAACTCGGTCGCCGCATACACTATTCTCAGAATGACTTGGTTGAGTACTCACCAGTCACAGAAAAG
CATCTTACGGATGGCATGACAGTAAGAGAATTATGCAGTGCTGCCATAACCATGAGTGATAACACTGCGG
CCAACTTACTTCTGACAACTATCGGAGGACCGAAGGAGCTAACCGCTTTTTTGCACAACATGGGGGATCA
TGTAACTCGCCTTGATCGTTGGGAACCGGAGCTGAATGAAGCCATACCAAACGACGAGCGTGACACCACG
ATGCCTGTAGCAATGGCAACAACGTTGCGCAAACTATTAACTGGCGAACTACTTACTCTAGCTTCCCGGC
AACAATTAATAGACTGGATGGAGGCGGATAAAGTTGCAGGACCACTTCTGCGCTCGGCCCTTCCGGCTGG
CTGGTTTATTGCTGATAAATCTGGAGCCGGTGAGCGTGGGTCTCGCGGTATCATTGCAGCACTGGGGCCA
GATGGTAAGCCCTCCCGTATCGTAGTTATCTACACGACGGGGAGTCAGGCAACTATGGATGAACGAAATA
GACAGATCGCTGAGATAGGTGCCTCACTGATTAAGCATTGGTAATTCGAAATGACCGACCAAGCGACGCC
CAACCGGTATCAGCTCACTCAAAGGCGGTAATACGGTTATCCACAGAATCAGGGGATAACGCAGGAAAGA
ACATGTGAGCAAAAGGCCAGCAAAAGGCCAGGAACCGTAAAAAGGCCGCGTTGCTGGCGTTTTTCCATAG
GCTCCGCCCCCCTGACGAGCATCACAAAAATCGACGCTCAAGTCAGAGGTGGCGAAACCCGACAGGACTA
TAAAGATACCAGGCGTTTCCCCCTGGAAGCTCCCTCGTGCGCTCTCCTGTTCCGACCCTGCCGCTTACCG
GATACCTGTCCGCCTTTCTCCCTTCGGGAAGCGTGGCGCTTTCTCATAGCTCACGCTGTAGGTATCTCAG
TTCGGTGTAGGTCGTTCGCTCCAAGCTGGGCTGTGTGCACGAACCCCCCGTTCAGCCCGACCGCTGCGCC
TTATCCGGTAACTATCGTCTTGAGTCCAACCCGGTAAGACACGACTTATCGCCACTGGCAGCAGCCACTG
GTAACAGGATTAGCAGAGCGAGGTATGTAGGCGGTGCTACAGAGTTCTTGAAGTGGTGGCCTAACTACGG
CTACACTAGAAGGACAGTATTTGGTATCTGCGCTCTGCTGAAGCCAGTTACCTTCGGAAAAAGAGTTGGT
AGCTCTTGATCCGGCAAACAAACCACCGCTGGTAGCGGTGGTTTTTTTGTTTGCAAGCAGCAGATTACGC
GCAGAAAAAAAGGATTTCAAGAAGATCCTTTGATCTTTTCTACGGGGTCTGACGCTCAGTGGAACGAAAA
CTCACGTTAAGGGATTTTGGTCATGAGATTATCAAAAAGGATCTTCACCTAGATCCTTTTATAGTCCGGA
AATACAGGAACGCACGCTGGATGGCCCTTCGCTGGGATGGTGAAACCATGAAAAATGGCAGCTTCAGTGG
ATTAAGTGGGGGTAATGTGGCCTGTACCCTCTGGTTGCATAGGTATTCATACGGTTAAAATTTATCAGGC
GCGATTGCGGCAGTTTTTCGGGTGGTTTGTTGCCATTTTTACCTGTCTGCTGCCGTGATCGCGCTGAACG
CGTTTTAGCGGTGCGTACAATTAAGGGATTATGGTAAATCCACTTACTGTCTGCCCTCGTAGCCATCGAG
ATAAACCGCAGTACTCCGGCCACGATGCGTCCGGCGTAGAGGATCGAGATCT
Features (pLannotate 1.2.2; 21 found; start..end, strand, type, name):
    140..517     +  enhancer       CMV enhancer: human cytomegalovirus immediate early enhancer
    519..718     +  promoter       CMV promoter: human cytomegalovirus (CMV) immediate early promoter
    857..989     +  intron         chimeric intron: chimera between introns from human β-globin and immunoglobulin heavy chain genes
   1033..1051    +  promoter       T7 promoter: promoter for bacteriophage T7 RNA polymerase
   1067..1957    +  CDS            HaloTag®: modified bacterial dehalogenase that forms covalent bonds with chloroalkane derivatives
   1970..1990    +  CDS            TEV site: tobacco etch virus (TEV) protease recognition and cleavage site
   2015..4825    +  CDS            SMCR8: SMCR8_HUMAN - Experimental evidence at protein level: Swiss-Prot protein existence level 1. Component of the C9orf72-SMCR8 complex, a complex that has guanine nucleotide exchange factor (GEF) activity and regulates autophagy (PubMed:20562859, PubMed:27193190, PubMed:27103069, PubMed:27559131, PubMed:27617292, PubMed:28195531). In the complex, C9orf72 and SMCR8 probably constitute the catalytic subunits that promote the exchange of GDP to GTP, converting inactive GDP-bound RAB8A and RAB39B into their active GTP-bound form, thereby promoting autophagosome maturation (PubMed:20562859, PubMed:2710
   4874..4899    +  CDS            SET1 (fragment): solubility-enhancement tag derived from T7 phage gene 10B
   4907..4923    +  terminator     T7 terminator (fragment): transcription terminator for bacteriophage T7 RNA polymerase
   4943..5064    -  polyA_signal   SV40 poly(A) signal: SV40 polyadenylation signal
   5087..5155    -  CDS            large T antigen (fragment): large T antigen from SV40 (simian virus 40)
   5160..5192    +  rep_origin     M13 ori (fragment): M13 bacteriophage origin of replication; arrow indicates direction of (+) strand synthesis
   5193..5244    -  misc_feature   bom (fragment): basis of mobility region from pBR322
   5309..5666    +  promoter       SV40 promoter: SV40 enhancer and early promoter
   5717..6508    +  CDS            neo: KKA2_KLEPN - Also known as kan, nptII. Experimental evidence at protein level: Swiss-Prot protein existence level 1. Resistance to kanamycin, neomycin, paromomycin, ribostamycin, butirosin and gentamicin B. From Klebsiella pneumoniae.
   6575..6623    +  polyA_signal   poly(A) signal: synthetic polyadenylation signal
   6644..6736    -  CDS            tnpA (fragment): TN5P_ECOLX - Also known as tnp. Experimental evidence at protein level: Swiss-Prot protein existence level 1. Mediates transposition of transposon Tn5 by a 'cut and paste' mechanism. First, the monomeric transposase binds the 19 bp inverted DNA repeats flanking the transposon. Then, dimerization of the DNA- bound transposase creates a synaptic DNA complex. After nicking of the first DNA strand, excision of the transposon proceeds through a series of intermediates. The transposase then mediates the insertion of the transposon at a new site by strand transfer. The activity of the wild- type tran
   6779..6883    +  promoter       AmpR promoter: bla
   6884..7744    +  CDS            AmpR: β-lactamase; bla; confers resistance to ampicillin, carbenicillin, and related antibiotics
   7902..8490    -  rep_origin     ori: high-copy-number ColE1/pMB1/pBR322/pUC origin of replication
   8606..8889    +  misc_feature   cer region: ColE1-derived recombination site that helps to maintain plasmids as monomers
