[The description below was written by a language model from this plasmid's Addgene catalogue record and pLannotate feature annotations shown in this document.]
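Description:
pHTN-HaloTag_SMCR8:1-937 is a mammalian expression plasmid of about 8.9 kb built on Promega's pHTN-HaloTag backbone. It encodes full-length, wild-type human SMCR8 (residues M1 to I937, a 2,811 bp insert derived from a Mammalian Gene Collection clone) fused to an N-terminal HaloTag. In bacteria it replicates from a high-copy ColE1/pUC-type origin and is selected through the β-lactamase (AmpR) gene. A ColE1 cer site is also annotated, which helps keep the plasmid monomeric. For mammalian cells, a separate cassette places the neomycin phosphotransferase gene under the SV40 enhancer/early promoter with a synthetic poly(A) signal, allowing G418 selection of stable transfectants.

Expression of the fusion is driven by the CMV immediate early enhancer and promoter, followed by a chimeric β-globin/immunoglobulin intron that generally improves transcript processing and expression. An SV40 poly(A) signal is annotated downstream of the insert. A T7 promoter sits just upstream of the coding region, which can in principle support in vitro transcription. The open reading frame begins with HaloTag, a modified bacterial dehalogenase that bonds covalently to chloroalkane ligands. It continues through a TEV protease recognition site in the linker and then into SMCR8, which was inserted by ligation-independent cloning between retained EcoRI and XbaI sites. Several short annotated fragments (SET1, T7 terminator, large T antigen, M13 ori, bom, tnpA) appear to be backbone remnants or partial matches rather than functional parts.

SMCR8 is a component of the C9orf72-SMCR8 complex, which has guanine nucleotide exchange activity and regulates autophagy. The HaloTag fusion suits labelling, capture or cell-based ligand-binding assays, and the plasmid was deposited with a study of the ligandability of WD40 repeat-containing proteins.
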