Addgene plasmid #210984: pHTN-HaloTag_SMCR8:1-937
Purpose: Mammalian expression of full-length human SMCR8. N-terminal HaloTag.
Depositing lab: Cheryl Arrowsmith. Depositing organization: University of Toronto. Publication: A Target Class Ligandability Evaluation of WD40 Repeat-Containing Proteins. Ackloo S, Li F, Szewczyk M, Seitova A, Loppnau P, Zeng H, Xu J, Ahmad S, Arnautova YA, Baghaie AJ, Beldar S, Bolotokova A, Centrella PA, Chau I, Clark MA, Cuozzo JW, Dehghani-Tafti S, Disch JS, Dong A, Dumas A, Feng JA, Ghiabi P, Gibson E, Gilmer J, Goldman B, Green SR, Guie MA, Guilinger JP, Harms N, Herasymenko O, Houliston S, Hutchinson A, Kearnes S, Keefe AD, Kimani SW, Kramer T, Kutera M, Kwak HA, Lento C, Li Y, Liu J, Loup J, Machado RAC, Mulhern CJ, Perveen S, Righetto GL, Riley P, Shrestha S, Sigel EA, Silva M, Sintchak MD, Slakman BL, Taylor RD, Thompson J, Torng W, Underkoffler C, von Rechenberg M, Walsh RT, Watson I, Wilson DJ, Wolf E, Yadav M, Yazdi AK, Zhang J, Zhang Y, Santhakumar V, Edwards AM, Barsyte-Lovejoy D, Schapira M, Brown PJ, Halabelian L, Arrowsmith CH. J Med Chem. 2025 Jan 23;68(2):1092-1112. doi: 10.1021/acs.jmedchem.4c02010. Epub 2024 Nov 4. PubMed 39495097.
Backbone
  Vector backbone: pHTN-HaloTag
  Backbone manufacturer: Promega
  Vector type: Mammalian Expression
  Selectable markers: Neomycin (select with G418)
Growth in bacteria
  Bacterial resistance: Ampicillin, 100 μg/mL
  Growth temperature: 37°C
  Growth strain: DH5alpha
  Copy number: High Copy
Gene/Insert
  Gene/Insert name: SMCR8:M1-I937
  Species: H. sapiens (human)
  Insert size (bp): 2811
  Mutation: wild type
  Entrez Gene: SMCR8 (a.k.a. DENND8A)
  Promoter: CMV
  Tag / fusion protein: HaloTag (N terminal on insert)
  Cloning method: Ligation Independent Cloning
  Sequencing primers: 5′ ACCTGATCGGCAGCGAGATC; 3′ CTTATCATGTCTGCTCGAAG
Resource information
  A portion of this plasmid was derived from a plasmid made by: Mammalian Gene Collection (BC142680)
Terms and licenses: Academic/Nonprofit Terms; Industry Terms: Not Available to Industry
Depositor comments: 5' Cloning Site: EcoR1 (not destroyed), 3' Cloning Site: Xba1 (not destroyed). N terminal tag: maeigtgfpfdphyvevlgermhyvdvgprdgtpvlflhgnptssyvwrniiphvapthrciapdligmgksdkpdlgyffddhvrfmdafiealgleevvlvihdwgsalgfhwakrnpervkgiafmefirpiptwdewpefaretfqafrttdvgrkliidqnvfiegtlpmgvvrpltevemdhyrepflnpvdreplwrfpnelpiagepanivalveeymdwlhqspvpkllfwgtpgvlippaeaarlakslpnckavdigpglnllqednpdligseiarwlstleisgepttedlyfqsdnaiasef.
How to cite: pHTN-HaloTag_SMCR8:1-937 was a gift from Cheryl Arrowsmith (Addgene plasmid # 210984 ; http://n2t.net/addgene:210984 ; RRID:Addgene_210984)
