>Addgene plasmid #210984 | pHTN-HaloTag_SMCR8:1-937 | depositor partial sequence | sequence record 411448 | Insert sequence
ATGATCAGCGCCCCTGACGTAGTGGCCTTCACCAAAGAGGAAGAGTATGAAGAAGAGCCTTACAATGAGC
CGGCCCTGCCTGAGGAGTACTCGGTGCCGCTCTTCCCCTTCGCCAGTCAGGGTGCTAACCCCTGGTCAAA
ACTGTCCGGGGCCAAGTTTTCGAGGGACTTCATTCTTATTTCCGAGTTCTCTGAGCAGGTGGGACCCCAA
CCCTTACTGACCATCCCCAATGACACCAAAGTTTTTGGCACTTTTGATCTCAATTACTTCTCCCTGCGTA
TCATGTCTGTGGATTACCAGGCTTCCTTCGTGGGCCATCCTCCTGGATCTGCCTACCCCAAGCTGAACTT
CGTGGAGGACTCCAAGGTGGTGCTGGGAGATTCTAAGGAGGGCGCCTTTGCATACGTGCACCACCTTACC
CTATACGACCTGGAGGCCCGTGGCTTCGTGAGGCCGTTTTGCATGGCTTATATCTCTGCAGACCAGCATA
AAATCATGCAGCAGTTCCAGGAGCTTTCAGCCGAATTTTCCAGAGCTTCTGAGTGCTTGAAGACTGGCAA
CAGGAAGGCATTTGCTGGGGAACTTGAAAAAAAGCTGAAAGACTTGGATTACACCAGGACAGTGCTACAC
ACAGAAACGGAGATCCAGAAGAAAGCCAACGACAAAGGCTTTTACTCATCTCAGGCAATTGAGAAAGCCA
ATGAACTGGCCAGTGTGGAGAAGTCCATCATTGAACATCAAGACCTGCTGAAGCAGATCCGCTCATACCC
TCATCGGAAGTTGAAGGGGCATGATTTGTGTCCTGGTGAGATGGAGCACATCCAGGATCAGGCCAGCCAG
GCATCCACTACCTCTAACCCTGATGAGTCTGCCGACACAGACCTTTACACCTGCAGACCAGCCTACACCC
CAAAACTTATCAAAGCAAAGTCCACCAAGTGTTTTGACAAGAAGTTGAAGACCTTGGAGGAGCTCTGTGA
CACTGAATATTTCACCCAGACCCTGGCTCAGCTCAGCCACATTGAACACATGTTCAGAGGAGACCTGTGT
TACCTCCTGACCAGTCAGATTGATAGAGCACTTCTAAAACAACAGCATATAACAAACTTTCTCTTTGAAG
ACTTTGTGGAGGTCGATGACAGGATGGTGGAGAAACAAGAAAGCATACCCTCTAAGCCCAGTCAAGACAG
GCCGCCTTCCAGTTCTCTAGAAGAATGCCCAATTCCTAAAGTGTTAATTAGTGTTGGTTCTTACAAGTCC
AGTGTGGAGTCTGTGTTGATCAAGATGGAGCAGGAACTGGGAGATGAGGAGTACAAGGAAGTGGAAGTGA
CTGAGTTGAGCAGTTTCGACCCCCAGGAAAACTTGGACTACCTGGATATGGATATGAAAGGGAGTATCAG
CAGTGGTGAAAGTATTGAAGTTTTGGGCACGGAGAAATCCACCTCCGTGCTTTCTAAATCTGACAGCCAG
GCAAGCCTCACAGTACCATTGAGCCCCCAGGTGGTCCGGAGCAAAGCAGTCAGCCACAGGACCATCAGCG
AGGACAGTATTGAAGTCCTCAGTACCTGCCCCTCTGAGGCCCTCATCCCTGATGACTTTAAGGCCAGCTA
CCCAAGTGCCATTAATGAAGAAGAATCATATCCAGATGGCAATGAAGGAGCCATCCGCTTCCAGGCAAGC
ATCAGTCCTCCAGAACTGGGTGAGACAGAGGAAGGCAGCATAGAAAACACCCCATCACAAATAGACTCCT
CCTGCTGTATTGGGAAGGAGAGCGATGGTCAGTTGGTGCTGCCCTCCACTCCAGCCCACACACACTCTGA
CGAGGATGGGGTGGTGAGCAGCCCCCCACAGCGCCACAGGCAGAAGGACCAGGGGTTCCGTGTAGACTTT
TCAGTGGAAAATGCCAACCCTTCTTCCCGAGACAACAGTTGTGAAGGGTTTCCCGCTTATGAGCTGGACC
CGAGCCACCTGCTGGCTAGCCGGGACATCAGTAAGACCAGCCTGGACAACTACTCAGACACCACCAGCTA
CGTGAGCAGTGTAGCGTCCACCAGCTCAGACAGGATCCCCTCTGCTTATCCTGCTGGCCTGTCTTCCGAT
AGGCATAAAAAGAGGGCTGGCCAGAACGCCTTAAAATTCATCCGCCAGTACCCCTTTGCCCACCCAGCCA
TCTACTCCCTGCTCAGTGGGAGGACACTTGTGGTCCTGGGGGAAGATGAGGCCATAGTCAGGAAACTCGT
GACTGCACTGGCTATCTTTGTCCCCAGCTATGGCTGCTACGCTAAGCCCGTGAAACATTGGGCCTCCTCC
CCTTTGCACATTATGGATTTTCAGAAGTGGAAGCTTATTGGCTTGCAGAGAGTGGCCTCCCCTGCCGGTG
CCGGTACCCTCCATGCCCTGAGCCGCTACAGCCGCTACACGAGCATCCTGGACCTTGACAACAAAACCCT
GCGCTGCCCCCTTTACAGAGGCACCCTGGTGCCCCGCCTGGCAGACCACCGCACACAGATCAAGCGGGGC
AGCACCTACTACCTGCATGTCCAGAGCATGCTCACCCAGCTCTGCTCCAAGGCCTTCCTCTACACCTTCT
GCCACCACCTGCACCTGCCTACCCACGACAAGGAGACAGAGGAGCTGGTAGCCAGCCGCCAGATGAGCTT
CCTAAAGCTGACCCTGGGTCTGGTGAATGAGGATGTTAGGGTGGTCCAGTACCTGGCTGAGCTGCTGAAG
CTGCACTACATGCAGGAATCTCCAGGGACCAGCCACCCCATGCTCAGGTTTGACTATGTCCCCAGCTTTT
TGTATAAAATC
